Addgene plasmid #75653: BMX gRNA (BRDN0001146364)
Purpose: 3rd generation lentiviral gRNA plasmid targeting human BMX
Depositing lab: John Doench & David Root. Depositing organization: Broad Institute. Publication: Optimized sgRNA design to maximize activity and minimize off-target effects of CRISPR-Cas9. Doench JG, Fusi N, Sullender M, Hegde M, Vaimberg EW, Donovan KF, Smith I, Tothova Z, Wilen C, Orchard R, Virgin HW, Listgarten J, Root DE. Nat Biotechnol. 2016 Jan 18. doi: 10.1038/nbt.3437. PubMed 26780180.
Backbone
  Vector backbone: lentiGuide-Puro
  Backbone manufacturer: Zhang Lab (Addgene plasmid # 52963)
  Vector type: Mammalian Expression, Lentiviral, CRISPR
  Selectable markers: Puromycin
Growth in bacteria
  Bacterial resistance: Ampicillin, 100 μg/mL
  Growth temperature: 37°C
  Growth strain: DH5alpha
  Copy number: High Copy
Gene/Insert
  Gene/Insert name: BMX (alt names: BMX; NM_001721.6)
  gRNA/shRNA sequence: GGTTAGAAATTCGAGCCAAG
  Species: H. sapiens (human)
  Entrez Gene: BMX (a.k.a. ETK, PSCTK2, PSCTK3)
  Promoter: hU6
  Cloning method: Unknown
  Sequencing primers: 5′ U6-F; 3′ pS2-R
Terms and licenses: Academic/Nonprofit Terms; Industry Terms: Not Available to Industry
Depositor comments: The gRNA was designed to target the following Genbank reference sequence(s): NM_001721.6,NM_203281.2. Note that this plasmid does NOT contain Cas9. It should be used in conjunction with lentiCas9-Blast (Addgene #52962) or otherwise with cell lines already expressing Cas9. Browse the full kinome gRNA library at http://www.addgene.org/pooled-library/broadgpp-human-kinome/ or visit http://www.broadinstitute.org/rnai/public/ for detailed protocols and information.
How to cite: BMX gRNA (BRDN0001146364) was a gift from John Doench & David Root (Addgene plasmid # 75653 ; http://n2t.net/addgene:75653 ; RRID:Addgene_75653)
