[The description below was written by a language model from this plasmid's Addgene catalogue record and pLannotate feature annotations shown in this document.]
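Description:
BMX gRNA (BRDN0001146364) is a third-generation lentiviral CRISPR guide plasmid built on the lentiGuide-Puro backbone and designed to target the human BMX gene, which encodes a kinase also known as ETK. It belongs to a human kinome gRNA collection. The 8.3 kb plasmid is propagated in E. coli through a high-copy ColE1/pUC-type origin with ampicillin selection (AmpR under its own bla promoter). It also carries an f1 origin, an SV40 origin and leftover lac and T7/T3 cloning-vector elements that play no role in its function in mammalian cells.

The viral genome is driven by an RSV promoter fused to a truncated HIV-1 5' LTR, which makes transcription in packaging cells Tat-independent. This is followed by the Ψ packaging signal with a partial gag sequence, the Rev response element for Rev-dependent nuclear export, and a cPPT/CTS element that aids nuclear import of the reverse-transcribed genome. A ΔU3 self-inactivating 3' LTR closes the genome, so the integrated provirus lacks LTR promoter activity.

Within this frame there are two expression units. A human U6 RNA polymerase III promoter transcribes the BMX-specific 20-nt spacer joined to the Streptococcus pyogenes Cas9 gRNA scaffold. An EF-1α core promoter with its intron A drives puromycin N-acetyltransferase, stabilised by a downstream WPRE, for selection of transduced cells.

The plasmid does not encode Cas9, so it must be used with a separate Cas9 lentivector or in cells already expressing Cas9, typically for knockout of BMX in human cells.
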