Features (pLannotate 1.2.2; 29 found; start..end, strand, type, name):
     14..80      +  CDS            small t antigen (fragment): SV40 (simian virus 40) small t antigen
    106..317     +  promoter       EF-1α core promoter: core promoter for human elongation factor EF-1α
    318..1256    +  intron         EF-1α intron A: intron upstream of the start codon of human EF-1α
   1278..1877    +  CDS            PuroR (fragment): puromycin N-acetyltransferase; pac from Streptomyces; confers resistance to puromycin
   1893..2481    +  misc_feature   WPRE: woodchuck hepatitis virus posttranscriptional regulatory element
   2532..2551    +  misc_feature   cPPT/CTS (fragment): central polypurine tract and central termination sequence of HIV-1
   2553..2786    +  LTR            3' LTR (ΔU3): self-inactivating 3' long terminal repeat (LTR) from HIV-1
   2864..2985    +  polyA_signal   SV40 poly(A) signal: SV40 polyadenylation signal
   3025..3160    +  rep_origin     SV40 ori: SV40 origin of replication
   3181..3199    -  promoter       T7 promoter: promoter for bacteriophage T7 RNA polymerase
   3207..3362    +  CDS            lacZα (fragment): LacZα fragment of β-galactosidase; lacZ fragment
   3367..3795    +  rep_origin     f1 ori (sequence partly withheld): f1 bacteriophage origin of replication; arrow indicates direction of (+) strand synthesis
   3848..3952    +  promoter       AmpR promoter: bla
   3953..4813    +  CDS            AmpR: β-lactamase; bla; confers resistance to ampicillin, carbenicillin, and related antibiotics
   4984..5572    +  rep_origin     ori: high-copy-number ColE1/pMB1/pBR322/pUC origin of replication
   5755..5847    +  CDS            lacI (fragment): lac repressor; lacI; The lac repressor binds to the lac operator to inhibit transcription in E. coli. This inhibition can be relieved by adding lactose or isopropyl-β-D-thiogalactopyranoside (IPTG).
   5860..5881    +  protein_bind   CAP binding site: CAP binding activates transcription in the presence of cAMP. E. coli catabolite activator protein
   5896..5926    +  promoter       lac promoter: promoter for the E. coli lac operon
   5934..5950    +  protein_bind   lac operator: The lac repressor binds to the lac operator to inhibit transcription in E. coli. This inhibition can be relieved by adding lactose or isopropyl-β-D-thiogalactopyranoside (IPTG). lac repressor encoded by lacI
   5995..6013    +  promoter       T3 promoter: promoter for bacteriophage T3 RNA polymerase
   6041..6267    +  promoter       RSV promoter: Rous sarcoma virus enhancer/promoter
   6268..6448    +  LTR            5' LTR (truncated): truncated 5' long terminal repeat (LTR) from HIV-1
   6495..6620    +  misc_feature   HIV-1 Ψ: packaging signal of human immunodeficiency virus type 1
   6604..6967    +  CDS            HIV-1 gag (fragment): gag protein from human immunodeficiency virus 1; gag
   7113..7346    +  misc_feature   RRE: The Rev response element (RRE) of HIV-1 allows for Rev-dependent mRNA export from the nucleus to the cytoplasm.
   7723..7749    +  CDS            Rev (fragment): human immunodeficiency virus 1 (HIV-1) Rev protein; rev; enhances nuclear export of unspliced and incompletely spliced viral mRNAs
   7753..7993    +  promoter       U6 promoter: RNA polymerase III promoter for human U6 snRNA
   8023..8098    +  misc_RNA       gRNA scaffold: guide RNA scaffold for the Streptococcus pyogenes CRISPR/Cas9 system
   8154..8271    +  misc_feature   cPPT/CTS: central polypurine tract and central termination sequence of HIV-1
>Addgene plasmid #75653 | BMX gRNA (BRDN0001146364) | addgene full sequence | sequence record 184300 | Addgene Assembled Sequence
CCCGGGTGCAAAGATGGATAAAGTTTTAAACAGAGAGGAATCTTTGCAGCTAATGGACCTTCTAGGTCTT
GAAAGGAGTGGGAATTGGCTCCGGTGCCCGTCAGTGGGCAGAGCGCACATCGCCCACAGTCCCCGAGAAG
TTGGGGGGAGGGGTCGGCAATTGATCCGGTGCCTAGAGAAGGTGGCGCGGGGTAAACTGGGAAAGTGATG
TCGTGTACTGGCTCCGCCTTTTTCCCGAGGGTGGGGGAGAACCGTATATAAGTGCAGTAGTCGCCGTGAA
CGTTCTTTTTCGCAACGGGTTTGCCGCCAGAACACAGGTAAGTGCCGTGTGTGGTTCCCGCGGGCCTGGC
CTCTTTACGGGTTATGGCCCTTGCGTGCCTTGAATTACTTCCACCTGGCTGCAGTACGTGATTCTTGATC
CCGAGCTTCGGGTTGGAAGTGGGTGGGAGAGTTCGAGGCCTTGCGCTTAAGGAGCCCCTTCGCCTCGTGC
TTGAGTTGAGGCCTGGCCTGGGCGCTGGGGCCGCCGCGTGCGAATCTGGTGGCACCTTCGCGCCTGTCTC
GCTGCTTTCGATAAGTCTCTAGCCATTTAAAATTTTTGATGACCTGCTGCGACGCTTTTTTTCTGGCAAG
ATAGTCTTGTAAATGCGGGCCAAGATCTGCACACTGGTATTTCGGTTTTTGGGGCCGCGGGCGGCGACGG
GGCCCGTGCGTCCCAGCGCACATGTTCGGCGAGGCGGGGCCTGCGAGCGCGGCCACCGAGAATCGGACGG
GGGTAGTCTCAAGCTGGCCGGCCTGCTCTGGTGCCTGGCCTCGCGCCGCCGTGTATCGCCCCGCCCTGGG
CGGCAAGGCTGGCCCGGTCGGCACCAGTTGCGTGAGCGGAAAGATGGCCGCTTCCCGGCCCTGCTGCAGG
GAGCTCAAAATGGAGGACGCGGCGCTCGGGAGAGCGGGCGGGTGAGTCACCCACACAAAGGAAAAGGGCC
TTTCCGTCCTCAGCCGTCGCTTCATGTGACTCCACGGAGTACCGGGCGCCGTCCAGGCACCTCGATTAGT
TCTCGAGCTTTTGGAGTACGTCGTCTTTAGGTTGGGGGGAGGGGTTTTATGCGATGGAGTTTCCCCACAC
TGAGTGGGTGGAGACTGAAGTTAGGCCAGCTTGGCACTTGATGTAATTCTCCTTGGAATTTGCCCTTTTT
GAGTTTGGATCTTGGTTCATTCTCAAGCCTCAGACAGTGGTTCAAAGTTTTTTTCTTCCATTTCAGGTGT
CGTGACGTACGGCCACCATGACCGAGTACAAGCCCACGGTGCGCCTCGCCACCCGCGACGACGTCCCCAG
GGCCGTACGCACCCTCGCCGCCGCGTTCGCCGACTACCCCGCCACGCGCCACACCGTCGATCCGGACCGC
CACATCGAGCGGGTCACCGAGCTGCAAGAACTCTTCCTCACGCGCGTCGGGCTCGACATCGGCAAGGTGT
GGGTCGCGGACGACGGCGCCGCCGTGGCGGTCTGGACCACGCCGGAGAGCGTCGAAGCGGGGGCGGTGTT
CGCCGAGATCGGCCCGCGCATGGCCGAGTTGAGCGGTTCCCGGCTGGCCGCGCAGCAACAGATGGAAGGC
CTCCTGGCGCCGCACCGGCCCAAGGAGCCCGCGTGGTTCCTGGCCACCGTCGGAGTCTCGCCCGACCACC
AGGGCAAGGGTCTGGGCAGCGCCGTCGTGCTCCCCGGAGTGGAGGCGGCCGAGCGCGCCGGGGTGCCCGC
CTTCCTGGAGACCTCCGCGCCCCGCAACCTCCCCTTCTACGAGCGGCTCGGCTTCACCGTCACCGCCGAC
GTCGAGGTGCCCGAAGGACCGCGCACCTGGTGCATGACCCGCAAGCCCGGTGCCTGAACGCGTTAAGTCG
ACAATCAACCTCTGGATTACAAAATTTGTGAAAGATTGACTGGTATTCTTAACTATGTTGCTCCTTTTAC
GCTATGTGGATACGCTGCTTTAATGCCTTTGTATCATGCTATTGCTTCCCGTATGGCTTTCATTTTCTCC
TCCTTGTATAAATCCTGGTTGCTGTCTCTTTATGAGGAGTTGTGGCCCGTTGTCAGGCAACGTGGCGTGG
TGTGCACTGTGTTTGCTGACGCAACCCCCACTGGTTGGGGCATTGCCACCACCTGTCAGCTCCTTTCCGG
GACTTTCGCTTTCCCCCTCCCTATTGCCACGGCGGAACTCATCGCCGCCTGCCTTGCCCGCTGCTGGACA
GGGGCTCGGCTGTTGGGCACTGACAATTCCGTGGTGTTGTCGGGGAAATCATCGTCCTTTCCTTGGCTGC
TCGCCTGTGTTGCCACCTGGATTCTGCGCGGGACGTCCTTCTGCTACGTCCCTTCGGCCCTCAATCCAGC
GGACCTTCCTTCCCGCGGCCTGCTGCCGGCTCTGCGGCCTCTTCCGCGTCTTCGCCTTCGCCCTCAGACG
AGTCGGATCTCCCTTTGGGCCGCCTCCCCGCGTCGACTTTAAGACCAATGACTTACAAGGCAGCTGTAGA
TCTTAGCCACTTTTTAAAAGAAAAGGGGGGACTGGAAGGGCTAATTCACTCCCAACGAAGACAAGATCTG
CTTTTTGCTTGTACTGGGTCTCTCTGGTTAGACCAGATCTGAGCCTGGGAGCTCTCTGGCTAACTAGGGA
ACCCACTGCTTAAGCCTCAATAAAGCTTGCCTTGAGTGCTTCAAGTAGTGTGTGCCCGTCTGTTGTGTGA
CTCTGGTAACTAGAGATCCCTCAGACCCTTTTAGTCAGTGTGGAAAATCTCTAGCAGTACGTATAGTAGT
TCATGTCATCTTATTATTCAGTATTTATAACTTGCAAAGAAATGAATATCAGAGAGTGAGAGGAACTTGT
TTATTGCAGCTTATAATGGTTACAAATAAAGCAATAGCATCACAAATTTCACAAATAAAGCATTTTTTTC
ACTGCATTCTAGTTGTGGTTTGTCCAAACTCATCAATGTATCTTATCATGTCTGGCTCTAGCTATCCCGC
CCCTAACTCCGCCCATCCCGCCCCTAACTCCGCCCAGTTCCGCCCATTCTCCGCCCCATGGCTGACTAAT
TTTTTTTATTTATGCAGAGGCCGAGGCCGCCTCGGCCTCTGAGCTATTCCAGAAGTAGTGAGGAGGCTTT
TTTGGAGGCCTAGGGACGTACCCAATTCGCCCTATAGTGAGTCGTATTACGCGCGCTCACTGGCCGTCGT
TTTACAACGTCGTGACTGGGAAAACCCTGGCGTTACCCAACTTAATCGCCTTGCAGCACATCCCCCTTTC
GCCAGCTGGCGTAATAGCGAAGAGGCCCGCACCGATCGCCCTTCCCAACAGTTGCGCAGCCTGAATGGCG
AATGGG
[124 nt withheld, positions 3367-3490]
C
[91 nt withheld, positions 3492-3582]
A
[49 nt withheld, positions 3584-3632]
CCTTTGACGTTGGAGTCCACGTTCTTT
[37 nt withheld, positions 3660-3696]
ACCCTATCTCGGTCTATTCTTTTGATTTATAAGGGATTTTGCCGATTTCGGCCTATTGGTTAAAAAATGA
GCTGATTTAACAAAAATTTAACGCGAATTTTAACAAAATATTAACGCTTACAATTTAGGTGGCACTTTTC
GGGGAAATGTGCGCGGAACCCCTATTTGTTTATTTTTCTAAATACATTCAAATATGTATCCGCTCATGAG
ACAATAACCCTGATAAATGCTTCAATAATATTGAAAAAGGAAGAGTATGAGTATTCAACATTTCCGTGTC
GCCCTTATTCCCTTTTTTGCGGCATTTTGCCTTCCTGTTTTTGCTCACCCAGAAACGCTGGTGAAAGTAA
AAGATGCTGAAGATCAGTTGGGTGCACGAGTGGGTTACATCGAACTGGATCTCAACAGCGGTAAGATCCT
TGAGAGTTTTCGCCCCGAAGAACGTTTTCCAATGATGAGCACTTTTAAAGTTCTGCTATGTGGCGCGGTA
TTATCCCGTATTGACGCCGGGCAAGAGCAACTCGGTCGCCGCATACACTATTCTCAGAATGACTTGGTTG
AGTACTCACCAGTCACAGAAAAGCATCTTACGGATGGCATGACAGTAAGAGAATTATGCAGTGCTGCCAT
AACCATGAGTGATAACACTGCGGCCAACTTACTTCTGACAACGATCGGAGGACCGAAGGAGCTAACCGCT
TTTTTGCACAACATGGGGGATCATGTAACTCGCCTTGATCGTTGGGAACCGGAGCTGAATGAAGCCATAC
CAAACGACGAGCGTGACACCACGATGCCTGTAGCAATGGCAACAACGTTGCGCAAACTATTAACTGGCGA
ACTACTTACTCTAGCTTCCCGGCAACAATTAATAGACTGGATGGAGGCGGATAAAGTTGCAGGACCACTT
CTGCGCTCGGCCCTTCCGGCTGGCTGGTTTATTGCTGATAAATCTGGAGCCGGTGAGCGTGGGTCTCGCG
GTATCATTGCAGCACTGGGGCCAGATGGTAAGCCCTCCCGTATCGTAGTTATCTACACGACGGGGAGTCA
GGCAACTATGGATGAACGAAATAGACAGATCGCTGAGATAGGTGCCTCACTGATTAAGCATTGGTAACTG
TCAGACCAAGTTTACTCATATATACTTTAGATTGATTTAAAACTTCATTTTTAATTTAAAAGGATCTAGG
TGAAGATCCTTTTTGATAATCTCATGACCAAAATCCCTTAACGTGAGTTTTCGTTCCACTGAGCGTCAGA
CCCCGTAGAAAAGATCAAAGGATCTTCTTGAGATCCTTTTTTTCTGCGCGTAATCTGCTGCTTGCAAACA
AAAAAACCACCGCTACCAGCGGTGGTTTGTTTGCCGGATCAAGAGCTACCAACTCTTTTTCCGAAGGTAA
CTGGCTTCAGCAGAGCGCAGATACCAAATACTGTTCTTCTAGTGTAGCCGTAGTTAGGCCACCACTTCAA
GAACTCTGTAGCACCGCCTACATACCTCGCTCTGCTAATCCTGTTACCAGTGGCTGCTGCCAGTGGCGAT
AAGTCGTGTCTTACCGGGTTGGACTCAAGACGATAGTTACCGGATAAGGCGCAGCGGTCGGGCTGAACGG
GGGGTTCGTGCACACAGCCCAGCTTGGAGCGAACGACCTACACCGAACTGAGATACCTACAGCGTGAGCT
ATGAGAAAGCGCCACGCTTCCCGAAGGGAGAAAGGCGGACAGGTATCCGGTAAGCGGCAGGGTCGGAACA
GGAGAGCGCACGAGGGAGCTTCCAGGGGGAAACGCCTGGTATCTTTATAGTCCTGTCGGGTTTCGCCACC
TCTGACTTGAGCGTCGATTTTTGTGATGCTCGTCAGGGGGGCGGAGCCTATGGAAAAACGCCAGCAACGC
GGCCTTTTTACGGTTCCTGGCCTTTTGCTGGCCTTTTGCTCACATGTTCTTTCCTGCGTTATCCCCTGAT
TCTGTGGATAACCGTATTACCGCCTTTGAGTGAGCTGATACCGCTCGCCGCAGCCGAACGACCGAGCGCA
GCGAGTCAGTGAGCGAGGAAGCGGAAGAGCGCCCAATACGCAAACCGCCTCTCCCCGCGCGTTGGCCGAT
TCATTAATGCAGCTGGCACGACAGGTTTCCCGACTGGAAAGCGGGCAGTGAGCGCAACGCAATTAATGTG
AGTTAGCTCACTCATTAGGCACCCCAGGCTTTACACTTTATGCTTCCGGCTCGTATGTTGTGTGGAATTG
TGAGCGGATAACAATTTCACACAGGAAACAGCTATGACCATGATTACGCCAAGCGCGCAATTAACCCTCA
CTAAAGGGAACAAAAGCTGGAGCTGCAAGCTTAATGTAGTCTTATGCAATACTCTTGTAGTCTTGCAACA
TGGTAACGATGAGTTAGCAACATGCCTTACAAGGAGAGAAAAAGCACCGTGCATGCCGATTGGTGGAAGT
AAGGTGGTACGATCGTGCCTTATTAGGAAGGCAACAGACGGGTCTGACATGGATTGGACGAACCACTGAA
TTGCCGCATTGCAGAGATATTGTATTTAAGTGCCTAGCTCGATACATAAACGGGTCTCTCTGGTTAGACC
AGATCTGAGCCTGGGAGCTCTCTGGCTAACTAGGGAACCCACTGCTTAAGCCTCAATAAAGCTTGCCTTG
AGTGCTTCAAGTAGTGTGTGCCCGTCTGTTGTGTGACTCTGGTAACTAGAGATCCCTCAGACCCTTTTAG
TCAGTGTGGAAAATCTCTAGCAGTGGCGCCCGAACAGGGACTTGAAAGCGAAAGGGAAACCAGAGGAGCT
CTCTCGACGCAGGACTCGGCTTGCTGAAGCGCGCACGGCAAGAGGCGAGGGGCGGCGACTGGTGAGTACG
CCAAAAATTTTGACTAGCGGAGGCTAGAAGGAGAGAGATGGGTGCGAGAGCGTCAGTATTAAGCGGGGGA
GAATTAGATCGCGATGGGAAAAAATTCGGTTAAGGCCAGGGGGAAAGAAAAAATATAAATTAAAACATAT
AGTATGGGCAAGCAGGGAGCTAGAACGATTCGCAGTTAATCCTGGCCTGTTAGAAACATCAGAAGGCTGT
AGACAAATACTGGGACAGCTACAACCATCCCTTCAGACAGGATCAGAAGAACTTAGATCATTATATAATA
CAGTAGCAACCCTCTATTGTGTGCATCAAAGGATAGAGATAAAAGACACCAAGGAAGCTTTAGACAAGAT
AGAGGAAGAGCAAAACAAAAGTAAGACCACCGCACAGCAAGCGGCCGCTGATCTTCAGACCTGGAGGAGG
AGATATGAGGGACAATTGGAGAAGTGAATTATATAAATATAAAGTAGTAAAAATTGAACCATTAGGAGTA
GCACCCACCAAGGCAAAGAGAAGAGTGGTGCAGAGAGAAAAAAGAGCAGTGGGAATAGGAGCTTTGTTCC
TTGGGTTCTTGGGAGCAGCAGGAAGCACTATGGGCGCAGCGTCAATGACGCTGACGGTACAGGCCAGACA
ATTATTGTCTGGTATAGTGCAGCAGCAGAACAATTTGCTGAGGGCTATTGAGGCGCAACAGCATCTGTTG
CAACTCACAGTCTGGGGCATCAAGCAGCTCCAGGCAAGAATCCTGGCTGTGGAAAGATACCTAAAGGATC
AACAGCTCCTGGGGATTTGGGGTTGCTCTGGAAAACTCATTTGCACCACTGCTGTGCCTTGGAATGCTAG
TTGGAGTAATAAATCTCTGGAACAGATTTGGAATCACACGACCTGGATGGAGTGGGACAGAGAAATTAAC
AATTACACAAGCTTAATACACTCCTTAATTGAAGAATCGCAAAACCAGCAAGAAAAGAATGAACAAGAAT
TATTGGAATTAGATAAATGGGCAAGTTTGTGGAATTGGTTTAACATAACAAATTGGCTGTGGTATATAAA
ATTATTCATAATGATAGTAGGAGGCTTGGTAGGTTTAAGAATAGTTTTTGCTGTACTTTCTATAGTGAAT
AGAGTTAGGCAGGGATATTCACCATTATCGTTTCAGACCCACCTCCCAACCCCGAGGGGACCCAGAGAGG
GCCTATTTCCCATGATTCCTTCATATTTGCATATACGATACAAGGCTGTTAGAGAGATAATTAGAATTAA
TTTGACTGTAAACACAAAGATATTAGTACAAAATACGTGACGTAGAAAGTAATAATTTCTTGGGTAGTTT
GCAGTTTTAAAATTATGTTTTAAAATGGACTATCATATGCTTACCGTAACTTGAAAGTATTTCGATTTCT
TGGCTTTATATATCTTGTGGAAAGGACGAAACACCGGGTTAGAAATTCGAGCCAAGGTTTTAGAGCTAGA
AATAGCAAGTTAAAATAAGGCTAGTCCGTTATCAACTTGAAAAAGTGGCACCGAGTCGGTGCTTTTTTAA
GCTTGGCGTAACTAGATCTTGAGACAAATGGCAGTATTCATCCACAATTTTAAAAGAAAAGGGGGGATTG
GGGGGTACAGTGCAGGGGAAAGAATAGTAGACATAATAGCAACAGACATACAAACTAAAGAATTACAAAA
ACAAATTACAAAAATTCAAAATTTTCGGGTTTATTACAGGGACAGCAGAGATCCACTTTGGCGCCGGCTC
GAGGGGG
