>Addgene plasmid #75653 | BMX gRNA (BRDN0001146364) | depositor partial sequence | sequence record 143113 | Target Sequence
GGTTAGAAATTCGAGCCAAG
