>Addgene plasmid #75653 | BMX gRNA (BRDN0001146364) | addgene partial sequence | sequence record 184299 | hU6-F
ACGTAGAAAGTAATAATTTCTTGGGTAGTTTGCAGTTTTAAAATTATGTTTTAAAATGGACTATCATATG
CTTACCGTAACTTGAAAGTATTTCGATTTCTTGGCTTTATATATCTTGTGGAAAGGACGAAACACCGGGT
TAGAAATTCGAGCCAAGGTTTTAGAGCTAGAAATAGCAAGTTAAAATAAGGCTAGTCCGTTATCAACTTG
AAAAAGTGGCACCGAGTCGGTGCTTTTTTAAGCTTGGCGTAACTAGATCTTGAGACAAATGGCAGTATTC
ATCCACAATTTTAAAAGAAAAGGGGGGATTGGGGGGTACAGTGCAGGGGAAAGAATAGTAGACATAATAG
CAACAGACATACAAACTAAAGAATTACAAAAACAAATTACAAAAATTCAAAATTTTCGGGTTTATTACAG
GGACAGCAGAGATCCACTTTGGCGCCGGCTCGAGGGGGCCCGGGTGCAAAGATGGATAAAGTTTTAAACA
GAGAGGAATCTTTGCAGCTAATGGACCTTCTAGGTCTTGAAAGGAGTGGGAATTGGCTCCGGTGCCCGTC
AGTGGGCAGA
